>Addgene plasmid #56260 | mIFP12-Myotilin-C-14 | depositor partial sequence | sequence record 87161 | insert sequence
TCCATGCTAGTGACGTCAGATCCGCTAGCGCTACCGGTCGCCACCATGTCGGTACCGCTGACTACCTCAG
CATTCGGCCACGCGTTTCTGGCTAACTGTGAACGCGAGCAGATCCACCTGGCGGGCTCCATTCAGCCGCA
CGGTATCCTGCTGGCTGTGAAAGAGCCGGACAACGTGGTGATCCAGGCTTCTATTAACGCTGCGGAGTTC
CTGAACACCAACTCTGTTGTTGGCCGTCCGCTGCGTGACCTGGGCGGCGATCTGCCTTTGCAGATCCTGC
CGCACCTGAACGGCCCGCTGCACCTGGCTCCGATGACCCTGCGTTGTACCGTGGGTTCTCCGCCGCGTCG
TGTGGACTGTACCATTCATCGTCCGTCTAACGGCGGCCTGATCGTAGAACTGGAACCAGCAACCAAGACC
ACTAACATTGCGCCGGCTCTGGACGGTGCGTTTCATCGTATCACTTCTTCATCCTCCCTGATGGGCCTGT
GTGACGAAACCGCGACTATTATCCGTGAGATTACTGGCTACGACCGTGTGATGGTAGTACGTTTCGATGA
AGAGGGTAATGGCGAAATTCTGTCCGAACGTCGTCGTGCGGACCTGGAAGCGTTCCTGGGTAACCGCTAC
CCGGCGTCTACTATTCCGCAGATCGCTCGTCGCCTGTACGAACATAACCGTGTTCGCCTGCTGGTAGATG
TGAACTATACTCCGGTTCCGCTACAGCCGCGCATCAGCCCGCTGAACGGTCGTGATCTGGATATGTCCCT
GTCTTGCCTGCGCTCTATGTCCCCGATCCACCAGAAATACATGCAGGACATGGGCGTTGGCGCGACCCTG
GTTTGCTCTCTGATGGTGTCTGGTCGTCTGTGGGGTCTGATCGCTTGCCACCACTACGAACCGCGCTTCG
TTCCGTTCCACATTCGCGCTGCTGGCGAAGCGCTGGCGGAAACTTGTGCGATCCGCATCGCGACGCTGGA
GAGCTTTGCACAGTCTCAGTCCAAAGTGGCGGAGCGCGCGAGCGTGGCGAGTCTGAGTGCTGGGAGCGCA
GCGAGCGAGCTCGTTACTACGACGTCAAACACTTCATCAGTCCAATCATGTGGCTCGAATGCAGCTCTGA
ACAGAACTCCGCTTTCTTAGCCGGACAACAGGCTCATTAATACCAGCTCGCAGGTTCAGCAGATTAGGCT
CTCAGTTGAGTCTCATTACCCAGT
