>Addgene plasmid #56260 | mIFP12-Myotilin-C-14 | depositor partial sequence | sequence record 87162 | insert sequence 2
CATATCATACCGCTTGTCCAGAGACGAAGGATCCTCAGCTCCATGCATACACGCGGTGATCATGCGTAAT
CCCCTCGGTTAGGATTCAACTTACAACAGTTCTTCAGGTGGCACCTATAAATGCCAAGGCACTCCCAAAC
TGCCAAATGTCTAGCCATACCAAGAACTCTGATTCATGAAATACAAGGATCAAAGAAGCTTGATCAAGAT
TTGGAAAGAAAGCTGAAATGCAAGACACCTTCTTCATAATGGAAATCAACGTCTAACATATGAGAGAAGA
TGGCTCGCAGATTGCTAGGACCACAGAATGCAGCTGCTGTGTTTCAAGCTCAGGATGACAGTGGTGCACA
AGACTCGCAGCAACACAACTCAGAACATGCGCGACTGCAAGTTCCTACATCACAAGTAAGAAGTAGATCA
ACCTCAAGGGGAGATGTGAATGATCAGGATGCAATCCAGGAGAAATTTTACCCACCACGTTTCATTCAAG
TGCCAGAGAACATGTCGATTGATGAAGGAAGATTCTGCAGAATGGACTTCAAAGTGAGTGGACTGCCAGC
TCCTGATGTGTCATGGTATCTAAATGGAAGAACAGTTCAATCAGATGATTTGCACAAAATGATAGTGTCT
GAGAAGGGTCTTCATTCACTCATCTTTGAAGTAGTCAGAGCTTCAGATGCAGGGGCTTATGCATGTGTTG
CCAAGAATAGAGCAGGAGAAGCCACCTTCACTGTGCAGCTGGATGTCCTTGCAAAAGAACATAAAAGAGC
ACCAATGTTTATCTACAAACCACAGAGCAAAAAAGTTTTAGAGGGAGATTCAGTGAAACTAGAATGCCAG
ATCTCGGCTATACCTCCACCAAAGCTTTTCTGGAAAAGAAATAATGAAATGGTACAATTCAACACTGACC
GAATAAGCTTATATCAAGATAACACTGGAAGAGTTACTTTACTGATAAAAGATGTAAACAAGAAAGATGC
TGGGTGGTATACTGTGTCAGCAGTTAATGAAGCTGGAGTGACTACATGTAACACAAGATTAGACGTTACG
GCACGTCCAAACCAAACTCTTCCAGCTCCTAAGCAGTTACGGGTTCGACCAACATTCAGCAAATATTTAG
CACTTAATGGGAAAGGTTTGAATGTAAAACAAGCTTTTAACCCAGAAGGAGAATTTCAGCGTTTGGCAGC
TCAATCTGGACTCTATGAAAGTGAAGAACTTTAAGGATCCACCGGATCTAGATAACTGATCATAATCAGC
CATACCACATGTAGAGTGCA
