[The description below was written by a language model from this plasmid's Addgene catalogue record.]
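Description:
mIFP12-Myotilin-C-14 is a mammalian expression plasmid built on the mIFP12-C1 backbone (about 4.75 kb without the insert), a C1-style fusion vector in which the fluorescent protein sits upstream of the cloning site. It is maintained in E. coli as a high-copy plasmid under kanamycin selection. It also carries a neomycin resistance marker, so transfected mammalian cells can be selected with G418. The record does not include a feature table, so the origin of replication and the exact arrangement of the resistance cassette are not stated. The SV40pA-R sequencing primer suggests that an SV40 polyadenylation signal lies downstream of the insert.

The payload is human myotilin (MYOT), expressed from the CMV promoter as a fusion with mIFP12 at its N terminus. mIFP is a monomeric infrared fluorescent protein, and the record lists an excitation maximum of 683 nm and an emission maximum of 704 nm for this construct. The "C-14" in the name probably describes the fusion orientation and the linker length between the two proteins, but the record does not explain it, and the cloning method is listed as unknown. Myotilin is a structural protein associated with the actin cytoskeleton in muscle, and the catalogue lists the expected localization of the fusion as cytoskeletal.

The plasmid is therefore used as a localization marker. It labels myotilin-containing cytoskeletal structures in transfected mammalian cells for imaging in the far-red to near-infrared range. That spectral position leaves the visible channels free for other fluorophores in multicolour experiments, and the monomeric tag is meant to limit artefacts caused by oligomerisation of the fusion.
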