Addgene plasmid #56260: mIFP12-Myotilin-C-14
Purpose: Localization: Cytoskeleton, Excitation: 683, Emission: 704
Depositing lab: Michael Davidson. Depositing organization: Florida State University, Tallahassee. Publication: A naturally monomeric infrared fluorescent protein for protein labeling in vivo. Yu D, Baird MA, Allen JR, Howe ES, Klassen MP, Reade A, Makhijani K, Song Y, Liu S, Murthy Z, Zhang SQ, Weiner OD, Kornberg TB, Jan YN, Davidson MW, Shu X. Nat Methods. 2015 Aug;12(8):763-765. doi: 10.1038/nmeth.3447. Epub 2015 Jun 22. PubMed 26098020.
Backbone
  Vector backbone: mIFP12-C1
  Backbone size w/o insert (bp): 4750
  Vector type: Mammalian Expression
  Selectable markers: Neomycin (select with G418)
Growth in bacteria
  Bacterial resistance: Kanamycin, 50 μg/mL
  Growth temperature: 37°C
  Growth strain: DH5alpha
  Copy number: High Copy
Gene/Insert
  Gene/Insert name: Myotilin (alt name: NM_006790.1)
  Species: H. sapiens (human)
  Entrez Gene: MYOT (a.k.a. LGMD1, LGMD1A, MFM3, TTID, TTOD)
  Promoter: CMV
  Tag / fusion protein: mIFP12 (N terminal on backbone)
  Cloning method: Unknown
  Sequencing primers: 5′ CMV-F; 3′ SV40pA-R
Terms and licenses: Academic/Nonprofit Terms; Industry Terms
Depositor comments: . Excitation = 683; Emission = 704
How to cite: mIFP12-Myotilin-C-14 was a gift from Michael Davidson (Addgene plasmid # 56260 ; http://n2t.net/addgene:56260 ; RRID:Addgene_56260)
